Addgene plasmid #91664: pPN018
Purpose: Express sgRNA targeting human SCN2A
Depositing lab: Lindy Barrett. Depositing organization: Broad Institute. Publication: A Scaled Framework for CRISPR Editing of Human Pluripotent Stem Cells to Study Psychiatric Disease. Hazelbaker DZ, Beccard A, Bara AM, Dabkowski N, Messana A, Mazzucato P, Lam D, Manning D, Eggan K, Barrett LE. Stem Cell Reports. 2017 Oct 10;9(4):1315-1327. doi: 10.1016/j.stemcr.2017.09.006. PubMed 29020615.
Backbone
  Vector backbone: pUC19-U6 promoter
  Vector type: CRISPR
Growth in bacteria
  Bacterial resistance: Ampicillin, 100 μg/mL
  Growth temperature: 37°C
  Growth strain: DH5alpha
  Copy number: High Copy
Gene/Insert
  Gene/Insert name: SCN2A (alt name: NM_021007.2)
  gRNA/shRNA sequence: GAGACCCAAACAGGAACGCA
  Species: H. sapiens (human)
  Insert size (bp): 21
  Entrez Gene: SCN2A (a.k.a. BFIC3, BFIS3, BFNIS, DEE11, EA9, EIEE11, HBA, HBSCI, HBSCII, NAC2, Na(v)1.2, Nav1.2, SCN2A1, SCN2A2)
  Promoter: U6
  Cloning method: Restriction Enzyme; 5′ cloning site BbsI (destroyed during cloning); 3′ cloning site BbsI (destroyed during cloning)
  Sequencing primers: 5′ M13F (-21)
Terms and licenses: Academic/Nonprofit Terms; Industry Terms: Not Available to Industry
How to cite: pPN018 was a gift from Lindy Barrett (Addgene plasmid # 91664 ; http://n2t.net/addgene:91664 ; RRID:Addgene_91664)
