[The description below was written by a language model from this plasmid's Addgene catalogue record and pLannotate feature annotations shown in this document.]
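Description:
pPN018 is a small (about 3 kb) CRISPR guide RNA expression plasmid built on a pUC19 backbone carrying a U6 promoter cassette. It is propagated in E. coli as a high-copy plasmid through the ColE1/pUC-type origin of replication and is selected with ampicillin via the β-lactamase (AmpR) gene and its native promoter. The remaining annotated elements (lac promoter, lac operator, CAP binding site, and fragments of lacI, lacZα, rop, bom and the pUC multiple cloning site) are remnants of the pUC19 cloning vector and play no role in the plasmid's function.

The payload is a single-guide RNA cassette directed against human SCN2A, which encodes the voltage-gated sodium channel Nav1.2. The human U6 promoter, an RNA polymerase III promoter suited to producing short, uncapped, non-polyadenylated transcripts, drives a roughly 20-nucleotide targeting spacer lying in the gap between the promoter and the Streptococcus pyogenes Cas9 guide RNA scaffold. The spacer was inserted as an oligonucleotide duplex into BbsI sites, which were destroyed in the process, as is usual for this type IIS cloning scheme. The plasmid encodes no Cas9 and has no mammalian selection marker or reporter, so the nuclease must be supplied separately, for example from a co-delivered construct.

According to the record, the plasmid is intended to express an sgRNA targeting SCN2A, and it comes from work establishing a scaled pipeline for CRISPR editing of human pluripotent stem cells to study genes implicated in psychiatric disease.
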