Features (pLannotate 1.2.2; 13 found; start..end, strand, type, name):
      1..241     +  promoter       U6 promoter: RNA polymerase III promoter for human U6 snRNA
    271..346     +  misc_RNA       gRNA scaffold: guide RNA scaffold for the Streptococcus pyogenes CRISPR/Cas9 system
    395..411     -  protein_bind   lac operator: The lac repressor binds to the lac operator to inhibit transcription in E. coli. This inhibition can be relieved by adding lactose or isopropyl-β-D-thiogalactopyranoside (IPTG). lac repressor encoded by lacI
    419..449     -  promoter       lac promoter: promoter for the E. coli lac operon
    464..485     -  protein_bind   CAP binding site: CAP binding activates transcription in the presence of cAMP. E. coli catabolite activator protein
    498..590     -  CDS            lacI (fragment): lac repressor; lacI; The lac repressor binds to the lac operator to inhibit transcription in E. coli. This inhibition can be relieved by adding lactose or isopropyl-β-D-thiogalactopyranoside (IPTG).
    773..1361    -  rep_origin     ori: high-copy-number ColE1/pMB1/pBR322/pUC origin of replication
   1532..2392    -  CDS            AmpR: β-lactamase; bla; confers resistance to ampicillin, carbenicillin, and related antibiotics
   2393..2497    -  promoter       AmpR promoter: bla
   2592..2627    +  CDS            rop (fragment): Rop protein, which maintains plasmids at low copy number; rop
   2729..2828    +  misc_feature   bom (fragment): basis of mobility region from pBR322
   2834..2991    -  CDS            lacZα (fragment): LacZα fragment of β-galactosidase; lacZ fragment
   2988..3014    +  misc_feature   MCS (fragment): pUC18/19 multiple cloning site
>Addgene plasmid #91664 | pPN018 | addgene full sequence | sequence record 180469 | Addgene NGS Result
GAGGGCCTATTTCCCATGATTCCTTCATATTTGCATATACGATACAAGGCTGTTAGAGAGATAATTGGAA
TTAATTTGACTGTAAACACAAAGATATTAGTACAAAATACGTGACGTAGAAAGTAATAATTTCTTGGGTA
GTTTGCAGTTTTAAAATTATGTTTTAAAATGGACTATCATATGCTTACCGTAACTTGAAAGTATTTCGAT
TTCTTGGCTTTATATATCTTGTGGAAAGGACGAAACACCGGAGACCCAAACAGGAACGCAGTTTTAGAGC
TAGAAATAGCAAGTTAAAATAAGGCTAGTCCGTTATCAACTTGAAAAAGTGGCACCGAGTCGGTGCTTTT
TTAAGCTTGGCGTAATCATGGTCATAGCTGTTTCCTGTGTGAAATTGTTATCCGCTCACAATTCCACACA
ACATACGAGCCGGAAGCATAAAGTGTAAAGCCTGGGGTGCCTAATGAGTGAGCTAACTCACATTAATTGC
GTTGCGCTCACTGCCCGCTTTCCAGTCGGGAAACCTGTCGTGCCAGCTGCATTAATGAATCGGCCAACGC
GCGGGGAGAGGCGGTTTGCGTATTGGGCGCTCTTCCGCTTCCTCGCTCACTGACTCGCTGCGCTCGGTCG
TTCGGCTGCGGCGAGCGGTATCAGCTCACTCAAAGGCGGTAATACGGTTATCCACAGAATCAGGGGATAA
CGCAGGAAAGAACATGTGAGCAAAAGGCCAGCAAAAGGCCAGGAACCGTAAAAAGGCCGCGTTGCTGGCG
TTTTTCCATAGGCTCCGCCCCCCTGACGAGCATCACAAAAATCGACGCTCAAGTCAGAGGTGGCGAAACC
CGACAGGACTATAAAGATACCAGGCGTTTCCCCCTGGAAGCTCCCTCGTGCGCTCTCCTGTTCCGACCCT
GCCGCTTACCGGATACCTGTCCGCCTTTCTCCCTTCGGGAAGCGTGGCGCTTTCTCATAGCTCACGCTGT
AGGTATCTCAGTTCGGTGTAGGTCGTTCGCTCCAAGCTGGGCTGTGTGCACGAACCCCCCGTTCAGCCCG
ACCGCTGCGCCTTATCCGGTAACTATCGTCTTGAGTCCAACCCGGTAAGACACGACTTATCGCCACTGGC
AGCAGCCACTGGTAACAGGATTAGCAGAGCGAGGTATGTAGGCGGTGCTACAGAGTTCTTGAAGTGGTGG
CCTAACTACGGCTACACTAGAAGAACAGTATTTGGTATCTGCGCTCTGCTGAAGCCAGTTACCTTCGGAA
AAAGAGTTGGTAGCTCTTGATCCGGCAAACAAACCACCGCTGGTAGCGGTGGTTTTTTTGTTTGCAAGCA
GCAGATTACGCGCAGAAAAAAAGGATCTCAAGAAGATCCTTTGATCTTTTCTACGGGGTCTGACGCTCAG
TGGAACGAAAACTCACGTTAAGGGATTTTGGTCATGAGATTATCAAAAAGGATCTTCACCTAGATCCTTT
TAAATTAAAAATGAAGTTTTAAATCAATCTAAAGTATATATGAGTAAACTTGGTCTGACAGTTACCAATG
CTTAATCAGTGAGGCACCTATCTCAGCGATCTGTCTATTTCGTTCATCCATAGTTGCCTGACTCCCCGTC
GTGTAGATAACTACGATACGGGAGGGCTTACCATCTGGCCCCAGTGCTGCAATGATACCGCGAGACCCAC
GCTCACCGGCTCCAGATTTATCAGCAATAAACCAGCCAGCCGGAAGGGCCGAGCGCAGAAGTGGTCCTGC
AACTTTATCCGCCTCCATCCAGTCTATTAATTGTTGCCGGGAAGCTAGAGTAAGTAGTTCGCCAGTTAAT
AGTTTGCGCAACGTTGTTGCCATTGCTACAGGCATCGTGGTGTCACGCTCGTCGTTTGGTATGGCTTCAT
TCAGCTCCGGTTCCCAACGATCAAGGCGAGTTACATGATCCCCCATGTTGTGCAAAAAAGCGGTTAGCTC
CTTCGGTCCTCCGATCGTTGTCAGAAGTAAGTTGGCCGCAGTGTTATCACTCATGGTTATGGCAGCACTG
CATAATTCTCTTACTGTCATGCCATCCGTAAGATGCTTTTCTGTGACTGGTGAGTACTCAACCAAGTCAT
TCTGAGAATAGTGTATGCGGCGACCGAGTTGCTCTTGCCCGGCGTCAATACGGGATAATACCGCGCCACA
TAGCAGAACTTTAAAAGTGCTCATCATTGGAAAACGTTCTTCGGGGCGAAAACTCTCAAGGATCTTACCG
CTGTTGAGATCCAGTTCGATGTAACCCACTCGTGCACCCAACTGATCTTCAGCATCTTTTACTTTCACCA
GCGTTTCTGGGTGAGCAAAAACAGGAAGGCAAAATGCCGCAAAAAAGGGAATAAGGGCGACACGGAAATG
TTGAATACTCATACTCTTCCTTTTTCAATATTATTGAAGCATTTATCAGGGTTATTGTCTCATGAGCGGA
TACATATTTGAATGTATTTAGAAAAATAAACAAATAGGGGTTCCGCGCACATTTCCCCGAAAAGTGCCAC
CTGACGTCTAAGAAACCATTATTATCATGACATTAACCTATAAAAATAGGCGTATCACGAGGCCCTTTCG
TCTCGCGCGTTTCGGTGATGACGGTGAAAACCTCTGACACATGCAGCTCCCGGAGACGGTCACAGCTTGT
CTGTAAGCGGATGCCGGGAGCAGACAAGCCCGTCAGGGCGCGTCAGCGGGTGTTGGCGGGTGTCGGGGCT
GGCTTAACTATGCGGCATCAGAGCAGATTGTACTGAGAGTGCACCATATGCGGTGTGAAATACCGCACAG
ATGCGTAAGGAGAAAATACCGCATCAGGCGCCATTCGCCATTCAGGCTGCGCAACTGTTGGGAAGGGCGA
TCGGTGCGGGCCTCTTCGCTATTACGCCAGCTGGCGAAAGGGGGATGTGCTGCAAGGCGATTAAGTTGGG
TAACGCCAGGGTTTTCCCAGTCACGACGTTGTAAAACGACGGCCAGTGAATTCGAGCTCGGTACCCGGGG
ATCCGTTAATTAA
